>Addgene plasmid #81889 | pDONR223_OMA1_WT | addgene full sequence | sequence record 169013 | Addgene NGS Result
GGCAGTTCCCTACTCTCGCGTTAACGCTAGCATGGATGTTTTCCCAGTCACGACGTTGTAAAACGACGGC
CAGTCTTAAGCTCGGGCCCCAAATAATGATTTTATTTTGACTGATAGTGACCTGTTCGTTGCAACAAATT
GATGAGCAATGCTTTTTTATAATGCCAACTTTGTACAAAAAAGTTGGCACCATGAGCTTCATCTGTGGAT
TGCAGTCTGCTGCTAGAAACCATGTTTTCTTCCGATTTAATTCACTGTCTAACTGGAGAAAATGTAACAC
ATTAGCATCCACCTCACGGGGCTGTCATCAAGTACAAGTTAACCATATAGTAAATAAGTATCAGGGACTG
GGAGTAAATCAGTGTGACAGGTGGAGTTTTCTGCCTGGAAACTTTCATTTTTATAGTACTTTTAACAACA
AAAGAACAGGAGGCCTCTCAAGTACCAAAAGTAAGGAAATTTGGAGGATTACCAGCAAATGTACTGTATG
GAATGATGCTTTTTCAAGACAGCTGCTAATAAAAGAAGTTACAGCAGTCCCTAGTCTGTCAGTATTGCAT
CCTCTAAGCCCTGCTTCCATAAGAGCTATTAGGAATTTCCATACTTCTCCACGGTTTCAAGCTGCTCCGG
TTCCTCTCTTGTTGATGATTCTTAAACCAGTACAGAAGTTATTTGCAATCATTGTAGGCAGGGGCATAAG
GAAATGGTGGCAGGCACTTCCTCCTAACAAGAAGGAAGTAGTTAAAGAAAATATAAGGAAGAATAAATGG
AAGCTATTCCTTGGTTTGAGTAGTTTTGGATTGCTCTTTGTGGTGTTTTATTTTACTCACCTGGAAGTAA
GTCCAATCACAGGAAGGAGCAAGCTACTATTATTGGGGAAAGAACAGTTCAGACTTTTATCGGAACTGGA
ATATGAAGCATGGATGGAAGAATTTAAAAATGATATGCTAACTGAGAAAGATGCCCGATACCTGGCTGTT
AAAGAAGTGCTTTGTCATCTAATTGAATGCAATAAAGATGTTCCAGGGATCTCTCAGATCAATTGGGTTA
TTCATGTGGTTGATTCCCCAATTATTAATGCCTTCGTGCTTCCAAATGGACAAATGTTTGTTTTCACTGG
ATTTTTAAATAGTGTAACCGATATTCATCAACTTTCTTTCCTTCTGGGCCATGAAATAGCACATGCAGTA
CTTGGGCATGCTGCAGAAAAGGCTGGCATGGTTCATTTGTTGGATTTCCTAGGTATGATTTTCCTCACAA
TGATTTGGGCCATTTGTCCTCGAGATAGCTTGGCACTTTTGTGCCAGTGGATACAGTCTAAATTGCAGGA
GTATATGTTTAATAGACCATACAGCAGAAAATTGGAGGCCGAAGCTGACAAAATTGGACTACTGCTTGCT
GCAAAGGCTTGTGCAGACATAAGAGCCAGTTCAGTGTTTTGGCAGCAAATGGAGTTCGTTGATAGCCTGC
ATGGCCAACCCAAGATGCCAGAATGGTTATCTACACACCCTTCTCATGGCAATCGAGTTGAGTACTTGGA
TAGACTTATACCTCAGGCTCTCAAAATTAGAGAGATGTGTAATTGTCCACCACTGTCTAATCCAGACCCT
CGATTACTATTCAAACTCAGCACGAAGCATTTTCTTGAAGAATCAGAGAAAGAAGACCTAAATATCACGA
AGAAACAGAAAATGGATACTCTTCCTATTCAAAAACAGGAGCAAATACCATTAACATACATAGTTGAGAA
AAGAACGGGCAGTTGATTGCCAACTTTCTTGTACAAAGTTGGCATTATAAGAAAGCATTGCTTATCAATT
TGTTGCAACGAACAGGTCACTATCAGTCAAAATAAAATCATTATTTGCCATCCAGCTGATATCCCCTATA
GTGAGTCGTATTACATGGTCATAGCTGTTTCCTGGCAGCTCTGGCCCGTGTCTCAAAATCTCTGATGTTA
CATTGCACAAGATAAAAATATATCATCATGCCTCCTCTAGACCAGCCAGGACAGAAATGCCTCGACTTCG
CTGCTACCCAAGGTTGCCGGGTGACGCACACCGTGGAAACGGATGAAGGCACGAACCCAGTGGACATAAG
CCTGTTCGGTTCGTAAGCTGTAATGCAAGTAGCGTATGCGCTCACGCAACTGGTCCAGAACCTTGACCGA
ACGCAGCGGTGGTAACGGCGCAGTGGCGGTTTTCATGGCTTGTTATGACTGTTTTTTTGGGGTACAGTCT
ATGCCTCGGGCATCCAAGCAGCAAGCGCGTTACGCCGTGGGTCGATGTTTGATGTTATGGAGCAGCAACG
ATGTTACGCAGCAGGGCAGTCGCCCTAAAACAAAGTTAAACATTATGAGGGAAGCGGTGATCGCCGAAGT
ATCGACTCAACTATCAGAGGTAGTTGGCGTCATCGAGCGCCATCTCGAACCGACGTTGCTGGCCGTACAT
TTGTACGGCTCCGCAGTGGATGGCGGCCTGAAGCCACACAGTGATATTGATTTGCTGGTTACGGTGACCG
TAAGGCTTGATGAAACAACGCGGCGAGCTTTGATCAACGACCTTTTGGAAACTTCGGCTTCCCCTGGAGA
GAGCGAGATTCTCCGCGCTGTAGAAGTCACCATTGTTGTGCACGACGACATCATTCCGTGGCGTTATCCA
GCTAAGCGCGAACTGCAATTTGGAGAATGGCAGCGCAATGACATTCTTGCAGGTATCTTCGAGCCAGCCA
CGATCGACATTGATCTGGCTATCTTGCTGACAAAAGCAAGAGAACATAGCGTTGCCTTGGTAGGTCCAGC
GGCGGAGGAACTCTTTGATCCGGTTCCTGAACAGGATCTATTTGAGGCGCTAAATGAAACCTTAACGCTA
TGGAACTCGCCGCCCGACTGGGCTGGCGATGAGCGAAATGTAGTGCTTACGTTGTCCCGCATTTGGTACA
GCGCAGTAACCGGCAAAATCGCGCCGAAGGATGTCGCTGCCGACTGGGCAATGGAGCGCCTGCCGGCCCA
GTATCAGCCCGTCATACTTGAAGCTAGACAGGCTTATCTTGGACAAGAAGAAGATCGCTTGGCCTCGCGC
GCAGATCAGTTGGAAGAATTTGTCCACTACGTGAAAGGCGAGATCACCAAGGTAGTCGGCAAATAACCCT
CGAGCCACCCATGACCAAAATCCCTTAACGTGAGTTACGCGTCGTTCCACTGAGCGTCAGACCCCGTAGA
AAAGATCAAAGGATCTTCTTGAGATCCTTTTTTTCTGCGCGTAATCTGCTGCTTGCAAACAAAAAAACCA
CCGCTACCAGCGGTGGTTTGTTTGCCGGATCAAGAGCTACCAACTCTTTTTCCGAAGGTAACTGGCTTCA
GCAGAGCGCAGATACCAAATACTGTTCTTCTAGTGTAGCCGTAGTTAGGCCACCACTTCAAGAACTCTGT
AGCACCGCCTACATACCTCGCTCTGCTAATCCTGTTACCAGTGGCTGCTGCCAGTGGCGATAAGTCGTGT
CTTACCGGGTTGGACTCAAGACGATAGTTACCGGATAAGGCGCAGCGGTCGGGCTGAACGGGGGGTTCGT
GCACACAGCCCAGCTTGGAGCGAACGACCTACACCGAACTGAGATACCTACAGCGTGAGCTATGAGAAAG
CGCCACGCTTCCCGAAGGGAGAAAGGCGGACAGGTATCCGGTAAGCGGCAGGGTCGGAACAGGAGAGCGC
ACGAGGGAGCTTCCAGGGGGAAACGCCTGGTATCTTTATAGTCCTGTCGGGTTTCGCCACCTCTGACTTG
AGCGTCGATTTTTGTGATGCTCGTCAGGGGGGCGGAGCCTATGGAAAAACGCCAGCAACGCGGCCTTTTT
ACGGTTCCTGGCCTTTTGCTGGCCTTTTGCTCACATGTTCTTTCCTGCGTTATCCCCTGATTCTGTGGAT
AACCGTATTACCGCCTTTGAGTGAGCTGATACCGCTCGCCGCAGCCGAACGACCGAGCGCAGCGAGTCAG
TGAGCGAGGAAGCGGAAGAGCGCCCAATACGCAAACCGCCTCTCCCCGCGCGTTGGCCGATTCATTAATG
CAGCTGGCACGACAGGTTTCCCGACTGGAAAGCGGGCAGTGAGCGCAACGCAATTAATACGCGTACCGCT
AGCCAGGAAGAGTTTGTAGAAACGCAAAAAGGCCATCCGTCAGGATGGCCTTCTGCTTAGTTTGATGCCT
GGCAGTTTATGGCGGGCGTCCTGCCCGCCACCCTCCGGGCCGTTGCTTCACAACGTTCAAATCCGCTCCC
GGCGGATTTGTCCTACTCAGGAGAGCGTTCACCGACAAACAACAGATAAAACGAAAGGCCCAGTCTTCCG
ACTGAGCCTTTCGTTTTATTTGATGCCT
Features (pLannotate 1.2.2; 12 found; start..end, strand, type, name):
     38..74      -  CDS            lacZα (fragment): LacZα fragment of β-galactosidase; lacZ fragment
     91..186     +  protein_bind   attL3: mutant version of attL; recombination site for the Gateway® LR reaction LR Clonase™
    192..1763    +  CDS            OMA1: OMA1_HUMAN - Also known as MPRP1 From Homo sapiens (Human).
   1771..1866    -  protein_bind   attL3: mutant version of attL; recombination site for the Gateway® LR reaction LR Clonase™
   1885..1903    -  promoter       T7 promoter: promoter for bacteriophage T7 RNA polymerase
   2093..2116    +  promoter       Pc promoter (fragment): intI1 (promoter lies within the coding sequence); class 1 integron promoter
   2292..2348    +  CDS            GmR (fragment): gentamycin acetyltransferase; aacC1; confers resistance to gentamycin
   2355..3146    +  CDS            SmR: aminoglycoside adenylyltransferase (Murphy, 1985); aadA; confers resistance to spectinomycin and streptomycin
   3239..3827    +  rep_origin     ori: high-copy-number ColE1/pMB1/pBR322/pUC origin of replication
   4010..4102    +  CDS            lacI (fragment): lac repressor; lacI; The lac repressor binds to the lac operator to inhibit transcription in E. coli. This inhibition can be relieved by adding lactose or isopropyl-β-D-thiogalactopyranoside (IPTG).
   4157..4184    -  terminator     rrnB T2 terminator: transcription terminator T2 from the E. coli rrnB gene
   4316..4359    +  terminator     rrnB T1 terminator: Escherichia coli rrnB; transcription terminator T1 from the E. coli rrnB gene
