[The description below was written by a language model from this plasmid's Addgene catalogue record and pLannotate feature annotations shown in this document.]
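Description:
pDONR223_OMA1_WT is a Gateway entry clone built on the Invitrogen pDONR223 backbone and carrying the wild-type human OMA1 open reading frame, which encodes a zinc metallopeptidase. It belongs to the Target Accelerator Plasmid Collection, a set of ORF clones assembled to support systematic functional testing of cancer-associated alleles against their wild-type references. The plasmid is maintained in E. coli through a high-copy ColE1/pUC-type origin and is selected with spectinomycin. Resistance comes from an aadA (SmR) aminoglycoside adenylyltransferase gene, which lies downstream of a class 1 integron Pc promoter fragment and a short remnant of a gentamicin resistance gene.

In the 4,368 nt sequenced record, the OMA1 coding sequence is flanked on both sides by attL-type recombination sites. The automated annotation labels both as attL3, but they serve as the pair of sites recognised in a Gateway LR reaction. This arrangement lets the ORF be moved directionally into any compatible destination vector. The entry clone has no promoter positioned to drive the insert, so it is a shuttle and archival vector rather than an expression construct. A T7 promoter sits just outside one att site, and rrnB T1 and T2 terminators upstream of the cassette insulate it from read-through transcription. Short lacZα and lacI fragments are backbone remnants. The depositor describes the clone as "closed", meaning a stop codon immediately follows the insert. After transfer, the protein will therefore be expressed with a native C-terminus and cannot be fused to C-terminal tags supplied by the destination vector, though N-terminal fusions remain possible.
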