Addgene plasmid #81889: pDONR223_OMA1_WT
Purpose: Gateway Donor vector containing OMA1 , part of the Target Accelerator Plasmid Collection.
Depositing lab: Jesse Boehm & William Hahn & David Root. Depositing organization: Broad Institute. Publication: Systematic Functional Interrogation of Rare Cancer Variants Identifies Oncogenic Alleles. Kim E, Ilic N, Shrestha Y, Zou L, Kamburov A, Zhu C, Yang X, Lubonja R, Tran N, Nguyen C, Lawrence MS, Piccioni F, Bagul M, Doench JG, Chouinard CR, Wu X, Hogstrom L, Natoli T, Tamayo P, Horn H, Corsello SM, Lage K, Root DE, Subramanian A, Golub TR, Getz G, Boehm JS, Hahn WC. Cancer Discov. 2016 Jul;6(7):714-26. doi: 10.1158/2159-8290.CD-16-0160. Epub 2016 May 4. PubMed 27147599.
Backbone
  Vector backbone: pDONR223
  Backbone manufacturer: Invitrogen
  Backbone size w/o insert (bp): 2790
  Vector type: Gateway Entry vector
Growth in bacteria
  Bacterial resistance: Spectinomycin, 50 μg/mL
  Growth temperature: 37°C
  Growth strain: DH5alpha
  Copy number: High Copy
Gene/Insert
  Gene/Insert name: OMA1
  Species: H. sapiens (human)
  Mutation: WT
  GenBank ID: NM_145243.4
  Entrez Gene: OMA1 (a.k.a. 2010001O09Rik, DAB1, MPRP-1, MPRP1, YKR087C, ZMPOMA1, peptidase)
  Promoter: None
  Cloning method: Gateway Cloning
  Sequencing primers: 5′ M13pUC-fwd; 3′ M13-Rev
Terms and licenses: Academic/Nonprofit Terms; Industry Terms: Not Available to Industry
Depositor comments: Closed state: stop codon immediately follows insert
How to cite: pDONR223_OMA1_WT was a gift from Jesse Boehm & William Hahn & David Root (Addgene plasmid # 81889 ; http://n2t.net/addgene:81889 ; RRID:Addgene_81889)
