>Addgene plasmid #81889 | pDONR223_OMA1_WT | depositor partial sequence | sequence record 155208 | Insert sequence
ATGAGCTTCATCTGTGGATTGCAGTCTGCTGCTAGAAACCATGTTTTCTTCCGATTTAATTCACTGTCTA
ACTGGAGAAAATGTAACACATTAGCATCCACCTCACGGGGCTGTCATCAAGTACAAGTTAACCATATAGT
AAATAAGTATCAGGGACTGGGAGTAAATCAGTGTGACAGGTGGAGTTTTCTGCCTGGAAACTTTCATTTT
TATAGTACTTTTAACAACAAAAGAACAGGAGGCCTCTCAAGTACCAAAAGTAAGGAAATTTGGAGGATTA
CCAGCAAATGTACTGTATGGAATGATGCTTTTTCAAGACAGCTGCTAATAAAAGAAGTTACAGCAGTCCC
TAGTCTGTCAGTATTGCATCCTCTAAGCCCTGCTTCCATAAGAGCTATTAGGAATTTCCATACTTCTCCA
CGGTTTCAAGCTGCTCCGGTTCCTCTCTTGTTGATGATTCTTAAACCAGTACAGAAGTTATTTGCAATCA
TTGTAGGCAGGGGCATAAGGAAATGGTGGCAGGCACTTCCTCCTAACAAGAAGGAAGTAGTTAAAGAAAA
TATAAGGAAGAATAAATGGAAGCTATTCCTTGGTTTGAGTAGTTTTGGATTGCTCTTTGTGGTGTTTTAT
TTTACTCACCTGGAAGTAAGTCCAATCACAGGAAGGAGCAAGCTACTATTATTGGGGAAAGAACAGTTCA
GACTTTTATCGGAACTGGAATATGAAGCATGGATGGAAGAATTTAAAAATGATATGCTAACTGAGAAAGA
TGCCCGATACCTGGCTGTTAAAGAAGTGCTTTGTCATCTAATTGAATGCAATAAAGATGTTCCAGGGATC
TCTCAGATCAATTGGGTTATTCATGTGGTTGATTCCCCAATTATTAATGCCTTCGTGCTTCCAAATGGAC
AAATGTTTGTTTTCACTGGATTTTTAAATAGTGTAACCGATATTCATCAACTTTCTTTCCTTCTGGGCCA
TGAAATAGCACATGCAGTACTTGGGCATGCTGCAGAAAAGGCTGGCATGGTTCATTTGTTGGATTTCCTA
GGTATGATTTTCCTCACAATGATTTGGGCCATTTGTCCTCGAGATAGCTTGGCACTTTTGTGCCAGTGGA
TACAGTCTAAATTGCAGGAGTATATGTTTAATAGACCATACAGCAGAAAATTGGAGGCCGAAGCTGACAA
AATTGGACTACTGCTTGCTGCAAAGGCTTGTGCAGACATAAGAGCCAGTTCAGTGTTTTGGCAGCAAATG
GAGTTCGTTGATAGCCTGCATGGCCAACCCAAGATGCCAGAATGGTTATCTACACACCCTTCTCATGGCA
ATCGAGTTGAGTACTTGGATAGACTTATACCTCAGGCTCTCAAAATTAGAGAGATGTGTAATTGTCCACC
ACTGTCTAATCCAGACCCTCGATTACTATTCAAACTCAGCACGAAGCATTTTCTTGAAGAATCAGAGAAA
GAAGACCTAAATATCACGAAGAAACAGAAAATGGATACTCTTCCTATTCAAAAACAGGAGCAAATACCAT
TAACATACATAGTTGAGAAAAGAACGGGCAGT
